Addgene plasmid #239599: AAV-U6-sgPlxnb2-KO-3-EF1a-LibVec
Purpose: expresses guide#3 to knock-out mouse Plxnb2, via CRISPR-Cas9
Depositing lab: Andreas Moor. Depositing organization: ETH Zurich (Swiss Federal Institute of Technology). Publication: In vivo interaction screening reveals liver-derived constraints to metastasis. Borrelli C, Roberts M, Eletto D, Hussherr MD, Fazilaty H, Valenta T, Lafzi A, Kretz JA, Guido Vinzoni E, Karakatsani A, Adivarahan S, Mannhart A, Kimura S, Meijs A, Baccouche Mhamedi F, Acar IE, Handler K, Ficht X, Platt RJ, Piscuoglio S, Moor AE. Nature. 2024 Aug;632(8024):411-418. doi: 10.1038/s41586-024-07715-3. Epub 2024 Jul 24. PubMed 39048831.
Backbone
  Vector backbone: AAV-U6-sgRNA-EF1a-LibVec
  Backbone manufacturer: D Eletto
  Backbone size w/o insert (bp): 7453
  Total vector size (bp): 5593
  Vector type: Mammalian Expression, AAV
  Selectable markers: EGFP
Growth in bacteria
  Bacterial resistance: Ampicillin, 100 μg/mL
  Growth temperature: 37°C
  Growth strain: NEB Stable
  Copy number: High Copy
Gene/Insert
  Gene/Insert name: Plxnb2
  gRNA/shRNA sequence: sgPlxnb2-KO-3: gTGACGTCAAGAAGATAACTG
  Species: M. musculus (mouse)
  Entrez Gene: Plxnb2 (a.k.a. Debt, plexin-B2)
  Promoter: hU6
  Cloning method: Golden Gate
  Sequencing primers: 5′ hU6-f: 5' GAGGGCCTATTTCCCATGATT 3'
Terms and licenses: Academic/Nonprofit Terms; Industry Terms: Not Available to Industry
How to cite: AAV-U6-sgPlxnb2-KO-3-EF1a-LibVec was a gift from Andreas Moor (Addgene plasmid # 239599 ; http://n2t.net/addgene:239599 ; RRID:Addgene_239599)
