[The description below was written by a language model from this plasmid's Addgene catalogue record and pLannotate feature annotations shown in this document.]
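Description:
AAV-U6-sgPlxnb2-KO-3-EF1a-LibVec is an adeno-associated virus transfer plasmid for mammalian expression. It delivers a single CRISPR guide RNA, the third in a set, directed against mouse Plxnb2 (plexin-B2) to knock the gene out. It is built on the AAV-U6-sgRNA-EF1a-LibVec backbone, with the guide spacer inserted by Golden Gate cloning. In bacteria it is maintained as a high-copy plasmid through a ColE1/pUC-type origin and selected with ampicillin via the β-lactamase gene. An f1 phage origin is also present in the backbone.

The payload lies between AAV2 inverted terminal repeats, which allow the cassette to be packaged into recombinant AAV particles. The right ITR is annotated in full, while the left one is detected only as short fragments in the sequencing result. Inside the ITRs, the human U6 RNA polymerase III promoter drives the Plxnb2 spacer fused to the Streptococcus pyogenes Cas9 guide scaffold. A separate EF-1α promoter drives EGFP, terminated by the bovine growth hormone polyadenylation signal, so transduced cells can be identified or sorted by fluorescence. A short SV40 small t antigen fragment sits between the two units, and an SP6 promoter lies after EGFP.

No Cas9 coding sequence is annotated, so the nuclease must be supplied separately, for example by Cas9-expressing cells or animals. The associated publication describes in vivo screening for liver-derived constraints on metastasis, which fits with use of this vector for AAV-mediated gene disruption in mouse tissue. The listed backbone size exceeds the total vector size, which the record does not explain. The sequenced plasmid is about 5.6 kb.
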