Features (pLannotate 1.2.2; 17 found; start..end, strand, type, name):
     12..39      +  repeat_region  AAV2 ITR (fragment): inverted terminal repeat of adeno-associated virus serotype 2 inverted
     68..95      +  repeat_region  AAV2 ITR (fragment): inverted terminal repeat of adeno-associated virus serotype 2 inverted
    144..384     +  promoter       U6 promoter: RNA polymerase III promoter for human U6 snRNA
    414..489     +  misc_RNA       gRNA scaffold: guide RNA scaffold for the Streptococcus pyogenes CRISPR/Cas9 system
    506..572     +  CDS            small t antigen (fragment): SV40 (simian virus 40) small t antigen
    579..1757    +  promoter       EF-1α promoter: strong constitutive promoter for human elongation factor EF-1α
   1771..2490    +  CDS            EGFP: the original enhanced GFP (Yang et al., 1996) mammalian codon-optimized
   2558..2576    -  promoter       SP6 promoter: promoter for bacteriophage SP6 RNA polymerase
   2602..2826    +  polyA_signal   bGH poly(A) signal: bovine growth hormone polyadenylation signal
   2845..2985    +  repeat_region  AAV2 ITR: inverted terminal repeat of adeno-associated virus serotype 2 inverted
   2990..3041    -  misc_feature   bom (fragment): basis of mobility region from pBR322
   3060..3515    +  rep_origin     f1 ori (sequence partly withheld): f1 bacteriophage origin of replication; arrow indicates direction of (+) strand synthesis
   3516..3565    -  misc_feature   bom (fragment): basis of mobility region from pBR322
   3667..3701    -  CDS            rop (fragment): Rop protein, which maintains plasmids at low copy number; rop
   3797..3901    +  promoter       AmpR promoter: bla
   3902..4762    +  CDS            AmpR: β-lactamase; bla; confers resistance to ampicillin, carbenicillin, and related antibiotics
   4933..5521    +  rep_origin     ori: high-copy-number ColE1/pMB1/pBR322/pUC origin of replication
>Addgene plasmid #239599 | AAV-U6-sgPlxnb2-KO-3-EF1a-LibVec | addgene full sequence | sequence record 478290 | Addgene NGS Result
CCTGCAGGCAGCTGCGCGCTCGCTCGCTCACTGAGGCCGCCCGGGCGTCGGGCGACCTTTGGTCGCCCGG
CCTCAGTGAGCGAGCGAGCGCGCAGAGAGGGAGTGGCCAACTCCATCACTAGGGGTTCCTGCGGCCCCCG
TTAGAGGGCCTATTTCCCATGATTCCTTCATATTTGCATATACGATACAAGGCTGTTAGAGAGATAATTA
GAATTAATTTGACTGTAAACACAAAGATATTAGTACAAAATACGTGACGTAGAAAGTAATAATTTCTTGG
GTAGTTTGCAGTTTTAAAATTATGTTTTAAAATGGACTATCATATGCTTACCGTAACTTGAAAGTATTTC
GATTTCTTGGCTTTATATATCTTGTGGAAAGGACGAAACACCGTGACGTCAAGAAGATAACTGGTTTTAG
AGCTAGAAATAGCAAGTTAAAATAAGGCTAGTCCGTTATCAACTTGAAAAAGTGGCACCGAGTCGGTGCT
TTTTTTAATGCAAAGATGGATAAAGTTTTAAACAGAGAGGAATCTTTGCAGCTAATGGACCTTCTAGGTC
TTGAAAGGAGTGGGAATTGGCTCCGGTGCCCGTCAGTGGGCAGAGCGCACATCGCCCACAGTCCCCGAGA
AGTTGGGGGGAGGGGTCGGCAATTGAACCGGTGCCTAGAGAAGGTGGCGCGGGGTAAACTGGGAAAGTGA
TGTCGTGTACTGGCTCCGCCTTTTTCCCGAGGGTGGGGGAGAACCGTATATAAGTGCAGTAGTCGCCGTG
AACGTTCTTTTTCGCAACGGGTTTGCCGCCAGAACACAGGTAAGTGCCGTGTGTGGTTCCCGCGGGCCTG
GCCTCTTTACGGGTTATGGCCCTTGCGTGCCTTGAATTACTTCCACCTGGCTGCAGTACGTGATTCTTGA
TCCCGAGCTTCGGGTTGGAAGTGGGTGGGAGAGTTCGAGGCCTTGCGCTTAAGGAGCCCCTTCGCCTCGT
GCTTGAGTTGAGGCCTGGCCTGGGCGCTGGGGCCGCCGCGTGCGAATCTGGTGGCACCTTCGCGCCTGTC
TCGCTGCTTTCGATAAGTCTCTAGCCATTTAAAATTTTTGATGACCTGCTGCGACGCTTTTTTTCTGGCA
AGATAGTCTTGTAAATGCGGGCCAAGATCTGCACACTGGTATTTCGGTTTTTGGGGCCGCGGGCGGCGAC
GGGGCCCGTGCGTCCCAGCGCACATGTTCGGCGAGGCGGGGCCTGCGAGCGCGGCCACCGAGAATCGGAC
GGGGGTAGTCTCAAGCTGGCCGGCCTGCTCTGGTGCCTGGCCTCGCGCCGCCGTGTATCGCCCCGCCCTG
GGCGGCAAGGCTGGCCCGGTCGGCACCAGTTGCGTGAGCGGAAAGATGGCCGCTTCCCGGCCCTGCTGCA
GGGAGCTCAAAATGGAGGACGCGGCGCTCGGGAGAGCGGGCGGGTGAGTCACCCACACAAAGGAAAAGGG
CCTTTCCGTCCTCAGCCGTCGCTTCATGTGACTCCACGGAGTACCGGGCGCCGTCCAGGCACCTCGATTA
GTTCTCGAGCTTTTGGAGTACGTCGTCTTTAGGTTGGGGGGAGGGGTTTTATGCGATGGAGTTTCCCCAC
ACTGAGTGGGTGGAGACTGAAGTTAGGCCAGCTTGGCACTTGATGTAATTCTCCTTGGAATTTGCCCTTT
TTGAGTTTGGATCTTGGTTCATTCTCAAGCCTCAGACAGTGGTTCAAAGTTTTTTTCTTCCATTTCAGGT
GTCGTGAGCGGCCGCTCGAGATGGTGAGCAAGGGCGAGGAGCTGTTCACCGGGGTGGTGCCCATCCTGGT
CGAGCTGGACGGCGACGTAAACGGCCACAAGTTCAGCGTGTCCGGCGAGGGCGAGGGCGATGCCACCTAC
GGCAAGCTGACCCTGAAGTTCATCTGCACCACCGGCAAGCTGCCCGTGCCCTGGCCCACCCTCGTGACCA
CCCTGACCTACGGCGTGCAGTGCTTCAGCCGCTACCCCGACCACATGAAGCAGCACGACTTCTTCAAGTC
CGCCATGCCCGAAGGCTACGTCCAGGAGCGCACCATCTTCTTCAAGGACGACGGCAACTACAAGACCCGC
GCCGAGGTGAAGTTCGAGGGCGACACCCTGGTGAACCGCATCGAGCTGAAGGGCATCGACTTCAAGGAGG
ACGGCAACATCCTGGGGCACAAGCTGGAGTACAACTACAACAGCCACAACGTCTATATCATGGCCGACAA
GCAGAAGAACGGCATCAAGGTGAACTTCAAGATCCGCCACAACATCGAGGACGGCAGCGTGCAGCTCGCC
GACCACTACCAGCAGAACACCCCCATCGGCGACGGCCCCGTGCTGCTGCCCGACAACCACTACCTGAGCA
CCCAGTCCGCCCTGAGCAAAGACCCCAACGAGAAGCGCGATCACATGGTCCTGCTGGAGTTCGTGACCGC
CGCCGGGATCACTCTCGGCATGGACGAGCTGTACAAGTAAGAGCGCACCCGTCCGAGCTAAGGCGCGCCA
TACATGCATGGTGTACAAGTAATCTAGAGGGCCCTATTCTATAGTGTCACCTAAATGCTAGAGCTCGCTG
ATCAGCCTCGACTGTGCCTTCTAGTTGCCAGCCATCTGTTGTTTGCCCCTCCCCCGTGCCTTCCTTGACC
CTGGAAGGTGCCACTCCCACTGTCCTTTCCTAATAAAATGAGGAAATTGCATCGCATTGTCTGAGTAGGT
GTCATTCTATTCTGGGGGGTGGGGTGGGGCAGGACAGCAAGGGGGAGGATTGGGAAGACAATAGCAGGCA
TGCTGGGGATGCGGTGGGCTCTATGGCTTCTGAGGCGGGGCCGCAGGAACCCCTAGTGATGGAGTTGGCC
ACTCCCTCTCTGCGCGCTCGCTCGCTCACTGAGGCCGGGCGACCAAAGGTCGCCCGACGCCCGGGCTTTG
CCCGGGCGGCCTCAGTGAGCGAGCGAGCGCGCAGCTGCCTGCAGGGGCGCCTGATGCGGTATTTTCTCCT
TACGCATCTGTGCGGTATTTCACACCGCATA
[95 nt withheld, positions 3042-3136]
T
[46 nt withheld, positions 3138-3183]
C
[141 nt withheld, positions 3185-3325]
CCTTTGACGTTGGAGTCCACGTTCTTT
[37 nt withheld, positions 3353-3389]
ACTCTATCTCGGGCTATTCTTTTGATTTATAAGGGATTTTGCCGATTTCGGTCTATTGGTTAAAAAATGA
GCTGATTTAACAAAAATTTAACGCGAATTTTAACAAAATATTAACGTTTACAATTTTATGGTGCACTCTC
AGTACAATCTGCTCTGATGCCGCATAGTTAAGCCAGCCCCGACACCCGCCAACACCCGCTGACGCGCCCT
GACGGGCTTGTCTGCTCCCGGCATCCGCTTACAGACAAGCTGTGACCTTCTCCGGGAGCTGCATGTGTCA
GAGGTTTTCACCGTCATCACCGAAACGCGCGATACGAAAGGGCCTCGTGATACGCCTATTTTTATAGGTT
AATGTCATGATAATAATGGTTTCTTAGACGTCAGGTGGCACTTTTCGGGGAAATGTGCGCGGAACCCCTA
TTTGTTTATTTTTCTAAATACATTCAAATATGTATCCGCTCATGAGACAATAACCCTGATAAATGCTTCA
ATAATATTGAAAAAGGAAGAGTATGAGTATTCAACATTTCCGTGTCGCCCTTATTCCCTTTTTTGCGGCA
TTTTGCCTTCCTGTTTTTGCTCACCCAGAAACGCTGGTGAAAGTAAAAGATGCTGAAGATCAGTTGGGTG
CACGAGTGGGTTACATCGAACTGGATCTCAACAGCGGTAAGATCCTTGAGAGTTTTCGCCCCGAAGAACG
TTTTCCAATGATGAGCACTTTTAAAGTTCTGCTATGTGGCGCGGTATTATCCCGTATTGACGCCGGGCAA
GAGCAACTCGGTCGCCGCATACACTATTCTCAGAATGACTTGGTTGAGTACTCACCAGTCACAGAAAAGC
ATCTTACGGATGGCATGACAGTAAGAGAATTATGCAGTGCTGCCATAACCATGAGTGATAACACTGCGGC
CAACTTACTTCTGACAACGATCGGAGGACCGAAGGAGCTAACCGCTTTTTTGCACAACATGGGGGATCAT
GTAACTCGCCTTGATCGTTGGGAACCGGAGCTGAATGAAGCCATACCAAACGACGAGCGTGACACCACGA
TGCCTGTAGCAATGGCAACAACGTTGCGCAAACTATTAACTGGCGAACTACTTACTCTAGCTTCCCGGCA
ACAATTAATAGACTGGATGGAGGCGGATAAAGTTGCAGGACCACTTCTGCGCTCGGCCCTTCCGGCTGGC
TGGTTTATTGCTGATAAATCTGGAGCCGGTGAGCGTGGGTCTCGCGGTATCATTGCAGCACTGGGGCCAG
ATGGTAAGCCCTCCCGTATCGTAGTTATCTACACGACGGGGAGTCAGGCAACTATGGATGAACGAAATAG
ACAGATCGCTGAGATAGGTGCCTCACTGATTAAGCATTGGTAACTGTCAGACCAAGTTTACTCATATATA
CTTTAGATTGATTTAAAACTTCATTTTTAATTTAAAAGGATCTAGGTGAAGATCCTTTTTGATAATCTCA
TGACCAAAATCCCTTAACGTGAGTTTTCGTTCCACTGAGCGTCAGACCCCGTAGAAAAGATCAAAGGATC
TTCTTGAGATCCTTTTTTTCTGCGCGTAATCTGCTGCTTGCAAACAAAAAAACCACCGCTACCAGCGGTG
GTTTGTTTGCCGGATCAAGAGCTACCAACTCTTTTTCCGAAGGTAACTGGCTTCAGCAGAGCGCAGATAC
CAAATACTGTTCTTCTAGTGTAGCCGTAGTTAGGCCACCACTTCAAGAACTCTGTAGCACCGCCTACATA
CCTCGCTCTGCTAATCCTGTTACCAGTGGCTGCTGCCAGTGGCGATAAGTCGTGTCTTACCGGGTTGGAC
TCAAGACGATAGTTACCGGATAAGGCGCAGCGGTCGGGCTGAACGGGGGGTTCGTGCACACAGCCCAGCT
TGGAGCGAACGACCTACACCGAACTGAGATACCTACAGCGTGAGCTATGAGAAAGCGCCACGCTTCCCGA
AGGGAGAAAGGCGGACAGGTATCCGGTAAGCGGCAGGGTCGGAACAGGAGAGCGCACGAGGGAGCTTCCA
GGGGGAAACGCCTGGTATCTTTATAGTCCTGTCGGGTTTCGCCACCTCTGACTTGAGCGTCGATTTTTGT
GATGCTCGTCAGGGGGGCGGAGCCTATGGAAAAACGCCAGCAACGCGGCCTTTTTACGGTTCCTGGCCTT
TTGCTGGCCTTTTGCTCACATGT
